Addgene plasmid #216747: pET41-FeoB-OL3/4sub
Purpose: Study the interaction of FeoB in P. aeruginosa, specifically focusing on the variant in which outer loop 4 (OL4) is substituted with OL3 in its interaction with exogenous peptides.
Depositing lab: Gordon Laurie. Depositing organization: University of Virginia. Publication: Lacritin cleavage-potentiated targeting of iron - respiratory reciprocity promotes bacterial death. Sharifian Gh M, Norouzi F, Sorci M, Zaidi TS, Pier GB, Achimovich A, Ongwae GM, Liang B, Ryan M, Lemke M, Belfort G, Gadjeva M, Gahlmann A, Pires MM, Venter H, Harris TE, Laurie GW. J Biol Chem. 2025 May;301(5):108455. doi: 10.1016/j.jbc.2025.108455. Epub 2025 Mar 26. PubMed 40154612.
Backbone
  Vector backbone: pET41-a(+)
  Vector type: Bacterial Expression
Growth in bacteria
  Bacterial resistance: Kanamycin, 50 μg/mL
  Growth temperature: Room Temperature
  Growth strain: DH5alpha
  Copy number: Low Copy
Gene/Insert
  Gene/Insert name: feoB
  Species: P. aeruginosa (Bacteria)
  Mutation: Outer loop 4 (OL4) with the sequence of [TLDGKPVQGDIGHSALASVSQRLTPLLAPLGVQPDNWQATVGLVTGAMAKEVVVGTLNTLYTAEQIQGEAFDYEGYDLPGQLRDALVETWDGLVDTFSLSVLANPVEASMADGDMETGSMGTMASKFGSPI] is substituted with OL3 [GAFFGQGGA].
  Entrez Gene: PA4358 (a.k.a. PA4358)
  Tag / fusion protein: 8x His (C terminal on insert)
  Cloning method: Ligation Independent Cloning
Resource information
  A portion of this plasmid was derived from a plasmid made by: Dr. Henrietta Venter: Sansom Institute for Health Research, University of South Australia, Adelaide, Australia
Terms and licenses: Academic/Nonprofit Terms; Industry Terms: Not Available to Industry
Depositor comments: IPTG inducible
How to cite: pET41-FeoB-OL3/4sub was a gift from Gordon Laurie (Addgene plasmid # 216747 ; http://n2t.net/addgene:216747 ; RRID:Addgene_216747)
