[The description below was written by a language model from this plasmid's Addgene catalogue record and pLannotate feature annotations shown in this document.]
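Description:
pET41-FeoB-OL3/4sub is a bacterial expression plasmid built on the pET41-a(+) backbone for IPTG-inducible production of an engineered variant of FeoB, the ferrous iron transporter of Pseudomonas aeruginosa (locus PA4358). The sequenced construct is about 7 kb and carries the usual pET maintenance elements: a kanamycin resistance gene (aph(3')-Ia) for selection, a ColE1/pBR322-type origin together with the bom region and rop, which keeps copy number low in agreement with the catalogue entry, and an f1 origin. A lacI gene with its own promoter supplies the lac repressor. Short fragments annotated as tetracycline resistance, an AmpR promoter and a CAP site are backbone remnants rather than functional parts.

The expression cassette consists of a T7 promoter followed by a lac operator and the strong phage T7 gene 10 ribosome binding site, so transcription depends on T7 RNA polymerase in the host and stays repressed until IPTG is added. The feoB open reading frame begins just downstream, spans the numbering origin of the circular record, and was recognised by the annotation tool through similarity to E. coli FeoB. It is followed by a histidine tag, recorded as a C-terminal 8xHis tag, and a T7 terminator. No GST coding sequence is annotated upstream of the insert, which was introduced by ligation-independent cloning. In this variant the long outer loop 4 of the transporter has been replaced by the short outer loop 3 sequence. The construct is intended for studying how this loop contributes to FeoB's interaction with exogenous peptides, in work on lacritin-derived bactericidal peptides that target iron uptake and respiration.
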