Features (pLannotate 1.2.2; 19 found; start..end, strand, type, name):
   1048..1071    +  CDS            9xHis (fragment): 9xHis affinity tag
   1097..1140    +  CDS            SET1 (fragment): solubility-enhancement tag derived from T7 phage gene 10B
   1148..1195    +  terminator     T7 terminator: transcription terminator for bacteriophage T7 RNA polymerase
   1232..1660    +  rep_origin     f1 ori (sequence partly withheld): f1 bacteriophage origin of replication; arrow indicates direction of (+) strand synthesis
   1713..1770    +  promoter       AmpR promoter (fragment): bla
   1779..2594    -  CDS            KanR: aminoglycoside phosphotransferase; aph(3')-Ia; confers resistance to kanamycin in bacteria or G418 (Geneticin®) in eukaryotes
   2716..3304    +  rep_origin     ori: high-copy-number ColE1/pMB1/pBR322/pUC origin of replication
   3490..3629    -  misc_feature   bom: basis of mobility region from pBR322
   3731..3922    -  CDS            rop: Rop protein, which maintains plasmids at low copy number; rop
   3939..4319    +  CDS            YPB1_ECOLX: Protein predicted: Swiss-Prot protein existence level 4. From Escherichia coli.
   4381..4445    -  CDS            TcR (fragment): tetracycline efflux protein; tet; confers resistance to tetracycline
   4460..4481    -  protein_bind   CAP binding site: CAP binding activates transcription in the presence of cAMP. E. coli catabolite activator protein
   4494..5576    -  CDS            lacI: lac repressor; lacI; The lac repressor binds to the lac operator to inhibit transcription in E. coli. This inhibition can be relieved by adding lactose or isopropyl-β-D-thiogalactopyranoside (IPTG).
   5577..5654    -  promoter       lacI promoter: lacI
   5662..5941    -  CDS            TcR (fragment): tetracycline efflux protein; tet; confers resistance to tetracycline
   5967..5985    +  promoter       T7 promoter: promoter for bacteriophage T7 RNA polymerase
   5986..6010    +  protein_bind   lac operator: The lac repressor binds to the lac operator to inhibit transcription in E. coli. This inhibition can be relieved by adding lactose or isopropyl-β-D-thiogalactopyranoside (IPTG). lac repressor encoded by lacI
   6025..6047    +  RBS            RBS: efficient ribosome binding site from bacteriophage T7 gene 10 (Olins and Rangwala, 1989)
   6055..930     +  CDS            feoB (fragment) (across the origin): FEOB_ECOLI - Experimental evidence at protein level: Swiss-Prot protein existence level 1. Transporter of a GTP-driven Fe(2+) uptake system, probably couples GTP-binding to channel opening and Fe(2+) uptake (PubMed:12446835, PubMed:19629046). A guanine nucleotide-binding protein (G proteins) in which the guanine nucleotide binding site alternates between an active, GTP-bound state and an inactive, GDP- bound state. This protein has fast intrinsic GDP release, mediated by the G5 loop (about residues 149-158). Presumably GTP hydrolysis leads to conformational changes and channel closing (PubMed:
>Addgene plasmid #216747 | pET41-FeoB-OL3/4sub | addgene full sequence | sequence record 434432 | Addgene NGS Result
GGCTCGTCGGCGATCTTCATCGACGGCATCCAGTGGCTGGGTATCCGCTTCGGCCTGCCCGATTGGCTCA
CGGTGTTCCTCGCCCAGGGCATCGGTGGCGGGGTCAACACGGTGTTGCCGCTGGTGCCGCAGATCGGCTT
GATGTACCTGTTCCTCTCGCTGCTCGAGGATTCCGGCTACATGGCACGCGCGGCCTTCGTCATGGACCGC
CTGATGCAGGCGCTGGGCCTGCCGGGCAAGTCGTTCGTGCCGCTGATCGTCGGTTTCGGCTGCAACGTAC
CGTCGATCATGGGCGCGCGGACCCTGGACGCGCAGCGCGAGCGGCTGATTACCATCATGATGGCGCCGTT
CATGTCCTGCGGCGCGCGCCTGGCGATCTTCGCCGTATTCGCCGGGGCCTTCTTCGGCCAGGGCGGCGCG
CTGGTGATCTTCTCCCTGTACCTGCTCGGCATCGTCGTGGCGATCCTCACCGGGCTGTTGCTCAAGCACA
CCTTGATGCGCGGCGAGGCCTCGCCGTTCGTCATGGAACTGCCGCTGTACCATGTGCCACACCTTAAGAG
CCTGCTGCTGCAGACCTGGTCGCGCCTGCGCGGCTTCGTGGTGCGGGCCGGCAAGGTGATCATCCTGGTC
AGCCTGGTGATCGGCGGCCTGAACAGCATCGGGGCCTTCTTCGGCCAGGGCGGCGCGGCGGCCTACAGCT
ATCTGGTCTTCGTCCTGCTCTACGTGCCCTGCGTGACCGCCATGGGCGCGATCGCCCGGGAAAGCAGCAA
GGGCTGGATGGCTTTCTCGGTGCTCTGGGGGCTGAACGTCGCCTACTCGCTGGCGACCCTCTGCTACCAG
GTCGCCACCTTCGCCGCGCACCCCGAGCGTAGCGTCCTGACCATCGCCGTGGTGCTGCTCTTCAACCTGA
TCCTGATGACCTGCCTGCGTCTGTTCGGCCGTGAGCAGGTACTGCAACTGCCAGGCCGAATGGCCGATGC
CCCGAGCGGGCAGGGAGGATGTCACCTGGTGCCACGCGGTAGTGGGAAGCTTGCGGCCGCACTCGAGCAC
CACCACCACCACCACCACCACTAATTGATTAATACCTAGGCTGCTAAACAAAGCCCGAAAGGAAGCTGAG
TTGGCTGCTGCCACCGCTGAGCAATAACTAGCATAACCCCTTGGGGCCTCTAAACGGGTCTTGAGGGGTT
TTTTGCTGAAAGGAGGAACTATATCCGGATTGGCGAATGGG
[124 nt withheld, positions 1232-1355]
C
[91 nt withheld, positions 1357-1447]
A
[49 nt withheld, positions 1449-1497]
CCTTTGACGTTGGAGTCCACGTTCTTT
[37 nt withheld, positions 1525-1561]
ACCCTATCTCGGTCTATTCTTTTGATTTATAAGGGATTTTGCCGATTTCGGCCTATTGGTTAAAAAATGA
GCTGATTTAACAAAAATTTAACGCGAATTTTAACAAAATATTAACGCTTACAATTTAGGTGGCACTTTTC
GGGGAAATGTGCGCGGAACCCCTATTTGTTTATTTTTCTAAATACATTCAAATATGTATCCGCTCATGAA
TTAATTCTTAGAAAAACTCATCGAGCATCAAATGAAACTGCAATTTATTCATATCAGGATTATCAATACC
ATATTTTTGAAAAAGCCGTTTCTGTAATGAAGGAGAAAACTCACCGAGGCAGTTCCATAGGATGGCAAGA
TCCTGGTATCGGTCTGCGATTCCGACTCGTCCAACATCAATACAACCTATTAATTTCCCCTCGTCAAAAA
TAAGGTTATCAAGTGAGAAATCACCATGAGTGACGACTGAATCCGGTGAGAATGGCAAAAGTTTATGCAT
TTCTTTCCAGACTTGTTCAACAGGCCAGCCATTACGCTCGTCATCAAAATCACTCGCATCAACCAAACCG
TTATTCATTCGTGATTGCGCCTGAGCGAGACGAAATACGCGATCGCTGTTAAAAGGACAATTACAAACAG
GAATCGAATGCAACCGGCGCAGGAACACTGCCAGCGCATCAACAATATTTTCACCTGAATCAGGATATTC
TTCTAATACCTGGAATGCTGTTTTCCCGGGGATCGCAGTGGTGAGTAACCATGCATCATCAGGAGTACGG
ATAAAATGCTTGATGGTCGGAAGAGGCATAAATTCCGTCAGCCAGTTTAGTCTGACCATCTCATCTGTAA
CATCATTGGCAACGCTACCTTTGCCATGTTTCAGAAACAACTCTGGCGCATCGGGCTTCCCATACAATCG
ATAGATTGTCGCACCTGATTGCCCGACATTATCGCGAGCCCATTTATACCCATATAAATCAGCATCCATG
TTGGAATTTAATCGCGGCCTAGAGCAAGACGTTTCCCGTTGAATATGGCTCATAACACCCCTTGTATTAC
TGTTTATGTAAGCAGACAGTTTTATTGTTCATGACCAAAATCCCTTAACGTGAGTTTTCGTTCCACTGAG
CGTCAGACCCCGTAGAAAAGATCAAAGGATCTTCTTGAGATCCTTTTTTTCTGCGCGTAATCTGCTGCTT
GCAAACAAAAAAACCACCGCTACCAGCGGTGGTTTGTTTGCCGGATCAAGAGCTACCAACTCTTTTTCCG
AAGGTAACTGGCTTCAGCAGAGCGCAGATACCAAATACTGTCCTTCTAGTGTAGCCGTAGTTAGGCCACC
ACTTCAAGAACTCTGTAGCACCGCCTACATACCTCGCTCTGCTAATCCTGTTACCAGTGGCTGCTGCCAG
TGGCGATAAGTCGTGTCTTACCGGGTTGGACTCAAGACGATAGTTACCGGATAAGGCGCAGCGGTCGGGC
TGAACGGGGGGTTCGTGCACACAGCCCAGCTTGGAGCGAACGACCTACACCGAACTGAGATACCTACAGC
GTGAGCTATGAGAAAGCGCCACGCTTCCCGAAGGGAGAAAGGCGGACAGGTATCCGGTAAGCGGCAGGGT
CGGAACAGGAGAGCGCACGAGGGAGCTTCCAGGGGGAAACGCCTGGTATCTTTATAGTCCTGTCGGGTTT
CGCCACCTCTGACTTGAGCGTCGATTTTTGTGATGCTCGTCAGGGGGGCGGAGCCTATGGAAAAACGCCA
GCAACGCGGCCTTTTTACGGTTCCTGGCCTTTTGCTGGCCTTTTGCTCACATGTTCTTTCCTGCGTTATC
CCCTGATTCTGTGGATAACCGTATTACCGCCTTTGAGTGAGCTGATACCGCTCGCCGCAGCCGAACGACC
GAGCGCAGCGAGTCAGTGAGCGAGGAAGCGGAAGAGCGCCTGATGCGGTATTTTCTCCTTACGCATCTGT
GCGGTATTTCACACCGCAATGGTGCACTCTCAGTACAATCTGCTCTGATGCCGCATAGTTAAGCCAGTAT
ACACTCCGCTATCGCTACGTGACTGGGTCATGGCTGCGCCCCGACACCCGCCAACACCCGCTGACGCGCC
CTGACGGGCTTGTCTGCTCCCGGCATCCGCTTACAGACAAGCTGTGACCGTCTCCGGGAGCTGCATGTGT
CAGAGGTTTTCACCGTCATCACCGAAACGCGCGAGGCAGCTGCGGTAAAGCTCATCAGCGTGGTCGTGAA
GCGATTCACAGATGTCTGCCTGTTCATCCGCGTCCAGCTCGTTGAGTTTCTCCAGAAGCGTTAATGTCTG
GCTTCTGATAAAGCGGGCCATGTTAAGGGCGGTTTTTTCCTGTTTGGTCACTGATGCCTCCGTGTAAGGG
GGATTTCTGTTCATGGGGGTAATGATACCGATGAAACGAGAGAGGATGCTCACGATACGGGTTACTGATG
ATGAACATGCCCGGTTACTGGAACGTTGTGAGGGTAAACAACTGGCGGTATGGATGCGGCGGGACCAGAG
AAAAATCACTCAGGGTCAATGCCAGCGCTTCGTTAATACAGATGTAGGTGTTCCACAGGGTAGCCAGCAG
CATCCTGCGATGCAGATCCGGAACATAATGGTGCAGGGCGCTGACTTCCGCGTTTCCAGACTTTACGAAA
CACGGAAACCGAAGACCATTCATGTTGTTGCTCAGGTCGCAGACGTTTTGCAGCAGCAGTCGCTTCACGT
TCGCTCGCGTATCGGTGATTCATTCTGCTAACCAGTAAGGCAACCCCGCCAGCCTAGCCGGGTCCTCAAC
GACAGGAGCACGATCATGCTAGTCATGCCCCGCGCCCACCGGAAGGAGCTGACTGGGTTGAAGGCTCTCA
AGGGCATCGGTCGAGATCCCGGTGCCTAATGAGTGAGCTAACTTACATTAATTGCGTTGCGCTCACTGCC
CGCTTTCCAGTCGGGAAACCTGTCGTGCCAGCTGCATTAATGAATCGGCCAACGCGCGGGGAGAGGCGGT
TTGCGTATTGGGCGCCAGGGTGGTTTTTCTTTTCACCAGTGAGACGGGCAACAGCTGATTGCCCTTCACC
GCCTGGCCCTGAGAGAGTTGCAGCAAGCGGTCCACGCTGGTTTGCCCCAGCAGGCGAAAATCCTGTTTGA
TGGTGGTTAACGGCGGGATATAACATGAGCTGTCTTCGGTATCGTCGTATCCCACTACCGAGATGTCCGC
ACCAACGCGCAGCCCGGACTCGGTAATGGCGCGCATTGCGCCCAGCGCCATCTGATCGTTGGCAACCAGC
ATCGCAGTGGGAACGATGCCCTCATTCAGCATTTGCATGGTTTGTTGAAAACCGGACATGGCACTCCAGT
CGCCTTCCCGTTCCGCTATCGGCTGAATTTGATTGCGAGTGAGATATTTATGCCAGCCAGCCAGACGCAG
ACGCGCCGAGACAGAACTTAATGGGCCCGCTAACAGCGCGATTTGCTGGTGACCCAATGCGACCAGATGC
TCCACGCCCAGTCGCGTACCGTCTTCATGGGAGAAAATAATACTGTTGATGGGTGTCTGGTCAGAGACAT
CAAGAAATAACGCCGGAACATTAGTGCAGGCAGCTTCCACAGCAATGGCATCCTGGTCATCCAGCGGATA
GTTAATGATCAGCCCACTGACGCGTTGCGCGAGAAGATTGTGCACCGCCGCTTTACAGGCTTCGACGCCG
CTTCGTTCTACCATCGACACCACCACGCTGGCACCCAGTTGATCGGCGCGAGATTTAATCGCCGCGACAA
TTTGCGACGGCGCGTGCAGGGCCAGACTGGAGGTGGCAACGCCAATCAGCAACGACTGTTTGCCCGCCAG
TTGTTGTGCCACGCGGTTGGGAATGTAATTCAGCTCCGCCATCGCCGCTTCCACTTTTTCCCGCGTTTTC
GCAGAAACGTGGCTGGCCTGGTTCACCACGCGGGAAACGGTCTGATAAGAGACACCGGCATACTCTGCGA
CATCGTATAACGTTACTGGTTTCACATTCACCACCCTGAATTGACTCTCTTCCGGGCGCTATCATGCCAT
ACCGCGAAAGGTTTTGCGCCATTCGATGGTGTCCGGGATCTCGACGCTCTCCCTTATGCGACTCCTGCAT
TAGGAAGCAGCCCAGTAGTAGGTTGAGGCCGTTGAGCACCGCCGCCGCAAGGAATGGTGCATGCAAGGAG
ATGGCGCCCAACAGTCCCCCGGCCACGGGGCCTGCCACCATACCCACGCCGAAACAAGCGCTCATGAGCC
CGAAGTGGCGAGCCCGATCTTCCCCATCGGTGATGTCGGCGATATAGGCGCCAGCAACCGCACCTGTGGC
GCCGGTGATGCCGGCCACGATGCGTCCGGCGTAGAGGATCGAGATCGATCTCGATCCCGCGAAATTAATA
CGACTCACTATAGGGGAATTGTGAGCGGATAACAATTCCCCTCTAGAAATAATTTTGTTTAACTTTAAGA
AGGAGATATACATATGACCGCATTGACCCTCGGCCTGATCGGCAATCCCAACTCCGGCAAGACCACCCTG
TTCAACCAGCTCACCGGCTCGCGCCAGCGGGTCGGCAACTGGGCCGGCGTCACCGTGGAGCGCAAGGAGG
GTGCGTTCCATACCGTCCGTCACGCGGTGCGCCTGGTCGACCTGCCCGGCACCTATTCGTTGACCAGCGT
TTCCGCCCAGGCCTCGCTGGACGAGCAGATCGCCTGCCGCTACATCGCCAGCGGCGAAGTGGACGTGCTG
GTCAACGTGGTGGATGCGGCGAACCTGGAGCGCAACCTGTACCTCACGGTGCAACTGCGGGAGATGGGCA
TCCCCTGCATCGTCGCGCTGAACATGCTCGACATCGCCCGTAGCCAGCGCATCCGCATCGATATCGACGG
TCTGGCGCGGCGTCTCGGCTGCCCGGTGGTGCCGCTGGTATCCACCCGCGCCGATGGCATCGACGAACTG
AAGGCGGCCATCGACTCCCTACAGCTCCCGCAGGCGGCGCTGGCGGTGGATTACCCACCGGCCATCCAGG
CGCAGGTCGGCTACCTTCTGGAAACGCGCGCTCCGGCGGCCTCGGCCATCGAGCCGCGCTGGCTGGCGTT
GCAGGCGCTGGAAGGCGACATCTTCAACGGCCCGGCGCTGGGCTTGCCGCCCGCCACCCTGGAACAGGCG
CGCCGGGGCTGCGGCGAGGAGCCCGAGCTGGCGATCGTCGATGCGCGCTACCGGCTGATCGGCGAGATCT
GTGCGGCGGTCTGCGACCACCAGCAGGCTCAGCCGCACCGGCTGACCCAATGGCTCGACCGGGTCGTCCT
GAATCGCTGGCTGGGTCTGCCGATCTTCCTGCTGGTGATGTACCTGATGTTCTTCTTCGCCATCAACATC
GGCGGGGCGCTACAGCCGATCTTCGACAAG
